>Addgene plasmid #43698 | III-TCTT | depositor partial sequence | sequence record 58963 | III-TCTT sequence 426 bps
CGTCTCGGCTCACCCCAGAGCAGGTCGTGGCCATTGCCTCGAATGGAGGGGGCAAACAGGCGTTGGAAAC
CGTACAACGATTGCTGCCGGTGCTGTGCCAAGCGCACGGACTCACCCCAGAGCAGGTCGTGGCGATCGCA
AGCCACGACGGAGGAAAGCAAGCCTTGGAAACAGTACAGAGGCTGTTGCCTGTGCTGTGCCAAGCGCACG
GCCTCACCCCAGAGCAGGTCGTGGCCATTGCCTCGAATGGAGGGGGCAAACAGGCGTTGGAAACCGTACA
ACGATTGCTGCCGGTGCTGTGCCAAGCGCACGGATTAACCCCAGAGCAGGTCGTGGCCATTGCCTCGAAT
GGAGGGGGCAAACAGGCGTTGGAAACCGTACAACGATTGCTGCCGGTGCTGTGCCAAGCGCACGGACTCA
GAGACG
