>Addgene plasmid #43698 | III-TCTT | addgene partial sequence | sequence record 61799 | M13-F20 5'-TGTAAAACGACGGCCAGT-3'
TTGGGCGATTGGGCCCTCTGATGCATGCTCGAGCGGCCGCCAGTGTGATGGATATCTGCAGAATTCGCCC
TTGATGCCGTCCTAGCGCGTCTCGGCTCACCCCAGAGCAGGTCGTGGCCATTGCCTCGAATGGAGGGGGC
AAACAGGCGTTGGAAACCGTACAACGATTGCTGCCGGTGCTGTGCCAAGCGCACGGACTCACCCCAGAGC
AGGTCGTGGCGATCGCAAGCCACGACGGAGGAAAGCAAGCCTTGGAAACAGTACAGAGGCTGTTGCCTGT
GCTGTGCCAAGCGCACGGCCTCACCCCAGAGCAGGTCGTGGCCATTGCCTCGAATGGAGGGGGCAAACAG
GCGTTGGAAACCGTACAACGATTGCTGCCGGTGCTGTGCCAAGCGCACGGATTAACCCCAGAGCAGGTCG
TGGCCATTGCCTCGAATGGAGGGGGCAAACAGGCGTTGGAAACCGTACAACGATTGCTGCCGGTGCTGTG
CCAAGCGCACGGACTCAGAGACGTGGGCACAGGAAAGATACTTAAGGGCGAATTCCAGCACACTGGCGGC
CGTTACTAGTGGATCCGAGCTCGGTACCAAGCTTGATGCATAGCTTGAGTATTCTATAGTGTCACCTAAA
TAGCTTGGCGTAATCATGGTCATAGCTGTTTCCTGTGTGAAATTGTTATCCGCTCACAATTCCACACAAC
ATACGAGCCGGAAGCATAAAGTGTAAAGCCTGGGGTGCCTAATGAGTGAGCTAACTCACATTAATTGCGT
TGCGCTCACTGCCCGCTTTCCAGTCGGGAAACCTGTCGTGCCAGCTGCATTAATGAATCGGCCAACGCGC
GGGGAGAGGCGGTTTGCGTATTGGGCGCTCTTCCGCTTCCTCGCTCACTGACTCGCTGCGCTCGGTCGTT
CGGCTGCGGCGAGCGGTATCAGCTCACTCAAAGGCGGTAATACGGTTATCC
