[The description below was written by a language model from this plasmid's Addgene catalogue record.]
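Description:
III-TCTT is a bacterial cloning plasmid built on the commercial pCRII-TOPO backbone (about 4 kb without insert), into which a 426 bp synthetic insert was introduced by TOPO cloning. It is maintained as a high-copy plasmid in E. coli and carries both ampicillin and kanamycin resistance, the dual selection typical of this backbone. No feature table accompanies the record, so the individual backbone elements are not itemised. The listed sequencing primers, T7 on the 5′ side and M13 reverse on the 3′ side, indicate that these standard priming sites flank the insertion site and can be used to verify the insert.

The record does not describe the content of the insert beyond its name, synthetic origin and size. The associated publication describes a TALEN genome-editing system for generating human stem cell-based disease models. In that context the name is consistent with a component of a modular TALE repeat library: "TCTT" plausibly denotes a four-nucleotide target recognised by a pre-assembled block of four repeat modules, a reading compatible with the insert size given that TALE repeats are roughly 100 bp each, and "III" plausibly denotes the position of that block in a stepwise assembly. This interpretation is an inference from the name and publication, not something stated in the catalogue fields. As a pure cloning vector with no recorded eukaryotic promoter or expression elements, the plasmid appears to serve as a storage and source clone, from which the insert would be taken to build full-length TALE arrays in a separate nuclease expression vector, and not as a construct used directly in cells.
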