Addgene plasmid #43698: III-TCTT
Depositing lab: Chad Cowan & Kiran Musunuru. Depositing organization: Harvard University. Publication: A TALEN Genome-Editing System for Generating Human Stem Cell-Based Disease Models. Ding Q, Lee YK, Schaefer EA, Peters DT, Veres A, Kim K, Kuperwasser N, Motola DL, Meissner TB, Hendriks WT, Trevisan M, Gupta RM, Moisan A, Banks E, Friesen M, Schinzel RT, Xia F, Tang A, Xia Y, Figueroa E, Wann A, Ahfeldt T, Daheron L, Zhang F, Rubin LL, Peng LF, Chung RT, Musunuru K, Cowan CA. Cell Stem Cell. 2012 Dec 12. pii: S1934-5909(12)00645-5. doi: 10.1016/j.stem.2012.11.011. PubMed 23246482.
Backbone
  Vector backbone: pCRII-TOPO
  Backbone manufacturer: Invitrogen
  Backbone size w/o insert (bp): 3973
  Vector type: Bacterial Cloning
Growth in bacteria
  Bacterial resistance: Ampicillin and Kanamycin, 100 & 50 μg/mL
  Growth temperature: 37°C
  Growth strain: Top10
  Copy number: High Copy
Gene/Insert
  Gene/Insert name: III-TCTT
  Species: Synthetic
  Insert size (bp): 426
  Cloning method: TOPO Cloning
  Sequencing primers: 5′ T7; 3′ M13-rev
Terms and licenses: Academic/Nonprofit Terms; Industry Terms: Not Available to Industry
How to cite: III-TCTT was a gift from Chad Cowan & Kiran Musunuru (Addgene plasmid # 43698 ; http://n2t.net/addgene:43698 ; RRID:Addgene_43698)
